Addgene plasmid #11934: GFP-Ub KO
Depositing lab: Nico Dantuma. Depositing organization: Karolinska Institute, Dr. Nico Dantuma Lab (Inactive). Publication: DNA damage triggers nucleotide excision repair-dependent monoubiquitylation of histone H2A. Bergink S, Salomons FA, Hoogstraten D, Groothuis TA, de Waard H, Wu J, Yuan L, Citterio E, Houtsmuller AB, Neefjes J, Hoeijmakers JH, Vermeulen W, Dantuma NP. Genes Dev. 2006 May 15. 20(10):1343-52. 10.1101/gad.373706 PubMed 16702407.
Backbone
  Vector backbone: EGFP-C1
  Backbone manufacturer: Clontech
  Backbone size w/o insert (bp): 4731
  Vector type: Mammalian Expression
  Selectable markers: Neomycin (select with G418)
Growth in bacteria
  Bacterial resistance: Kanamycin, 50 μg/mL
  Growth temperature: 37°C
  Growth strain: DH5alpha
  Copy number: High Copy
Gene/Insert
  Gene/Insert name: Ubiquitin KO (alt names: Ubiquitin; Ub)
  Species: H. sapiens (human)
  Insert size (bp): 245
  Mutation: All 7 lysines of ubiquitin mutated to arginines.
  Entrez Gene: RBX1 (a.k.a. BA554C12.1, RNF75, ROC1)
  Tag / fusion protein: GFP (N terminal on backbone)
  Cloning method: Restriction Enzyme; 5′ cloning site HindIII (not destroyed); 3′ cloning site KpnI (not destroyed)
  Sequencing primers: 5′ EGFP-C (CATGGTCCTGCTGGAGTTCGTG)
Terms and licenses: Academic/Nonprofit Terms; Industry Terms: Not Available to Industry
How to cite: GFP-Ub KO was a gift from Nico Dantuma (Addgene plasmid # 11934 ; http://n2t.net/addgene:11934 ; RRID:Addgene_11934)
