[The description below was written by a language model from this plasmid's Addgene catalogue record and pLannotate feature annotations shown in this document.]
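Description:
GFP-Ub KO is a mammalian expression plasmid built on the Clontech EGFP-C1 backbone that encodes human ubiquitin fused to the C-terminus of EGFP. All seven ubiquitin lysines are mutated to arginine (ubiquitin-K0). The roughly 245 bp ubiquitin insert sits between the HindIII and KpnI sites of the multiple cloning site, both of which are retained. This places it in frame downstream of the EGFP coding sequence. Transcription is driven by the human cytomegalovirus immediate early enhancer and promoter and is terminated by the SV40 polyadenylation signal. The short large T antigen, ble and bGH poly(A) fragments in the feature table appear to be residual backbone sequence matches rather than functional parts. The catalogue entry links the insert to the Entrez gene RBX1, which does not match the ubiquitin coding sequence named in both the insert field and the annotation.

The plasmid replicates at high copy in E. coli from a ColE1/pUC-type origin and also carries an f1 origin for single-stranded DNA production. A single Tn5 aminoglycoside phosphotransferase gene (NeoR/KanR) serves both hosts. A bacterial promoter provides kanamycin resistance in E. coli, and the SV40 early promoter with the HSV TK poly(A) signal allows G418 selection of stably transfected mammalian cells.

Because lysine-less ubiquitin can still be attached to substrates but offers no lysines for chain extension, it cannot support lysine-linked polyubiquitin chains. The fluorescent fusion is therefore suited to imaging ubiquitin conjugation in living cells and to distinguishing monoubiquitylation from polyubiquitylation. This fits the associated publication on DNA damage-induced monoubiquitylation of histone H2A.
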