Features (pLannotate 1.2.2; 16 found; start..end, strand, type, name):
     61..364     +  enhancer       CMV enhancer: human cytomegalovirus immediate early enhancer
    365..568     +  promoter       CMV promoter: human cytomegalovirus (CMV) immediate early promoter
    613..1329    +  CDS            EGFP: EGFP is a basic (constitutively fluorescent) green fluorescent protein published in 1996, derived from Aequorea victoria. It is reported to be a rapidly-maturing weak dimer with moderate acid sensitivity.
   1330..1357    +  misc_feature   MCS (fragment): multiple cloning site
   1366..1593    +  CDS            ubiquitin-K0: human ubiquitin variant in which all of the lysines have been mutated to arginine also known as ubiquitin-KO
   1597..1622    +  misc_feature   MCS (fragment): multiple cloning site
   1634..1718    +  CDS            large T antigen (fragment): large T antigen from SV40 (simian virus 40)
   1741..1862    +  polyA_signal   SV40 poly(A) signal: SV40 polyadenylation signal
   1896..2324    -  rep_origin     f1 ori (sequence partly withheld): f1 bacteriophage origin of replication; arrow indicates direction of (+) strand synthesis
   2351..2455    +  promoter       AmpR promoter: bla
   2457..2814    +  promoter       SV40 promoter: SV40 enhancer and early promoter
   2849..3643    +  CDS            NeoR/KanR: aminoglycoside phosphotransferase from Tn5; aph(3')-II (or nptII); confers resistance to neomycin, kanamycin, and G418 (Geneticin®)
   3664..3816    +  CDS            ble (fragment): BLE_KLEPN - Experimental evidence at protein level: Swiss-Prot protein existence level 1. Binding protein with a strong affinity to the bleomycin family of antibiotics. Binds to CL990; an antimitotic-antibiotic compound. From Klebsiella pneumoniae.
   3875..3922    +  polyA_signal   HSV TK poly(A) signal: herpes simplex virus thymidine kinase polyadenylation signal (Cole and Stacy, 1985)
   4013..4029    -  polyA_signal   bGH poly(A) signal (fragment): bovine growth hormone polyadenylation signal
   4251..4839    +  rep_origin     ori: high-copy-number ColE1/pMB1/pBR322/pUC origin of replication
>Addgene plasmid #11934 | GFP-Ub KO | depositor full sequence | sequence record 7138 | Author sequence
TAGTTATTAATAGTAATCAATTACGGGGTCATTAGTTCATAGCCCATATATGGAGTTCCGCGTTACATAA
CTTACGGTAAATGGCCCGCCTGGCTGACCGCCCAACGACCCCCGCCCATTGACGTCAATAATGACGTATG
TTCCCATAGTAACGCCAATAGGGACTTTCCATTGACGTCAATGGGTGGAGTATTTACGGTAAACTGCCCA
CTTGGCAGTACATCAAGTGTATCATATGCCAAGTACGCCCCCTATTGACGTCAATGACGGTAAATGGCCC
GCCTGGCATTATGCCCAGTACATGACCTTATGGGACTTTCCTACTTGGCAGTACATCTACGTATTAGTCA
TCGCTATTACCATGGTGATGCGGTTTTGGCAGTACATCAATGGGCGTGGATAGCGGTTTGACTCACGGGG
ATTTCCAAGTCTCCACCCCATTGACGTCAATGGGAGTTTGTTTTGGCACCAAAATCAACGGGACTTTCCA
AAATGTCGTAACAACTCCGCCCCATTGACGCAAATGGGCGGTAGGCGTGTACGGTGGGAGGTCTATATAA
GCAGAGCTGGTTTAGTGAACCGTCAGATCCGCTAGCGCTACCGGTCGCCACCATGGTGAGCAAGGGCGAG
GAGCTGTTCACCGGGGTGGTGCCCATCCTGGTCGAGCTGGACGGCGACGTAAACGGCCACAAGTTCAGCG
TGTCCGGCGAGGGCGAGGGCGATGCCACCTACGGCAAGCTGACCCTGAAGTTCATCTGCACCACCGGCAA
GCTGCCCGTGCCCTGGCCCACCCTCGTGACCACCCTGACCTACGGCGTGCAGTGCTTCAGCCGCTACCCC
GACCACATGAAGCAGCACGACTTCTTCAAGTCCGCCATGCCCGAAGGCTACGTCCAGGAGCGCACCATCT
TCTTCAAGGACGACGGCAACTACAAGACCCGCGCCGAGGTGAAGTTCGAGGGCGACACCCTGGTGAACCG
CATCGAGCTGAAGGGCATCGACTTCAAGGAGGACGGCAACATCCTGGGGCACAAGCTGGAGTACAACTAC
AACAGCCACAACGTCTATATCATGGCCGACAAGCAGAAGAACGGCATCAAGGTGAACTTCAAGATCCGCC
ACAACATCGAGGACGGCAGCGTGCAGCTCGCCGACCACTACCAGCAGAACACCCCCATCGGCGACGGCCC
CGTGCTGCTGCCCGACAACCACTACCTGAGCACCCAGTCCGCCCTGAGCAAAGACCCCAACGAGAAGCGC
GATCACATGGTCCTGCTGGAGTTCGTGACCGCCGCCGGGATCACTCTCGGCATGGACGAGCTGTACAAGT
CCGGACTCAGATCTCGAGCTCAAGCTTATATACATATGCAGATCTTCGTCAGAACGTTAACCGGTAGAAC
CATAACTCTAGAAGTTGAACCATCCGATACCATCGAAAACGTTAGAGCTAGAATTCAAGACAGAGAAGGC
ATTCCACCTGATCAACAAAGATTGATCTTTGCCGGTAGACAGCTCGAGGACGGTAGAACGCTGTCTGATT
ACAACATTCAGAGAGAGTCGACCTTACATCTTGTCTTAAGACTAAGAGGTGGTTGAGGTACCGCGGGCCC
GGGATCCACCGGATCTAGATAACTGATCATAATCAGCCATACCACATTTGTAGAGGTTTTACTTGCTTTA
AAAAACCTCCCACACCTCCCCCTGAACCTGAAACATAAAATGAATGCAATTGTTGTTGTTAACTTGTTTA
TTGCAGCTTATAATGGTTACAAATAAAGCAATAGCATCACAAATTTCACAAATAAAGCATTTTTTTCACT
GCATTCTAGTTGTGGTTTGTCCAAACTCATCAATGTATCTTAACGCGTAAATTGTAAGCGTTAATATTTT
GTTAAAATTCGCGTTAAATTTTTGTTAAATCAGCTCATTTTTTAACCAATAGGCCGAAATCGGCAAAATC
CCTTATAAATCAAAAGAATAGACCGAGATAGGGT
[37 nt withheld, positions 1995-2031]
AAAGAACGTGGACTCCAACGTCAAAGG
[49 nt withheld, positions 2059-2107]
T
[91 nt withheld, positions 2109-2199]
G
[124 nt withheld, positions 2201-2324]
CAGGTGGCACTTTTCGGGGAAATGTGCGCGGAACCCCTATTTGTTTATTTTTCTAAATACATTCAAATAT
GTATCCGCTCATGAGACAATAACCCTGATAAATGCTTCAATAATATTGAAAAAGGAAGAGTCCTGAGGCG
GAAAGAACCAGCTGTGGAATGTGTGTCAGTTAGGGTGTGGAAAGTCCCCAGGCTCCCCAGCAGGCAGAAG
TATGCAAAGCATGCATCTCAATTAGTCAGCAACCAGGTGTGGAAAGTCCCCAGGCTCCCCAGCAGGCAGA
AGTATGCAAAGCATGCATCTCAATTAGTCAGCAACCATAGTCCCGCCCCTAACTCCGCCCATCCCGCCCC
TAACTCCGCCCAGTTCCGCCCATTCTCCGCCCCATGGCTGACTAATTTTTTTTATTTATGCAGAGGCCGA
GGCCGCCTCGGCCTCTGAGCTATTCCAGAAGTAGTGAGGAGGCTTTTTTGGAGGCCTAGGCTTTTGCAAA
GATCGATCAAGAGACAGGATGAGGATCGTTTCGCATGATTGAACAAGATGGATTGCACGCAGGTTCTCCG
GCCGCTTGGGTGGAGAGGCTATTCGGCTATGACTGGGCACAACAGACAATCGGCTGCTCTGATGCCGCCG
TGTTCCGGCTGTCAGCGCAGGGGCGCCCGGTTCTTTTTGTCAAGACCGACCTGTCCGGTGCCCTGAATGA
ACTGCAAGACGAGGCAGCGCGGCTATCGTGGCTGGCCACGACGGGCGTTCCTTGCGCAGCTGTGCTCGAC
GTTGTCACTGAAGCGGGAAGGGACTGGCTGCTATTGGGCGAAGTGCCGGGGCAGGATCTCCTGTCATCTC
ACCTTGCTCCTGCCGAGAAAGTATCCATCATGGCTGATGCAATGCGGCGGCTGCATACGCTTGATCCGGC
TACCTGCCCATTCGACCACCAAGCGAAACATCGCATCGAGCGAGCACGTACTCGGATGGAAGCCGGTCTT
GTCGATCAGGATGATCTGGACGAAGAGCATCAGGGGCTCGCGCCAGCCGAACTGTTCGCCAGGCTCAAGG
CGAGCATGCCCGACGGCGAGGATCTCGTCGTGACCCATGGCGATGCCTGCTTGCCGAATATCATGGTGGA
AAATGGCCGCTTTTCTGGATTCATCGACTGTGGCCGGCTGGGTGTGGCGGACCGCTATCAGGACATAGCG
TTGGCTACCCGTGATATTGCTGAAGAGCTTGGCGGCGAATGGGCTGACCGCTTCCTCGTGCTTTACGGTA
TCGCCGCTCCCGATTCGCAGCGCATCGCCTTCTATCGCCTTCTTGACGAGTTCTTCTGAGCGGGACTCTG
GGGTTCGAAATGACCGACCAAGCGACGCCCAACCTGCCATCACGAGATTTCGATTCCACCGCCGCCTTCT
ATGAAAGGTTGGGCTTCGGAATCGTTTTCCGGGACGCCGGCTGGATGATCCTCCAGCGCGGGGATCTCAT
GCTGGAGTTCTTCGCCCACCCTAGGGGGAGGCTAACTGAAACACGGAAGGAGACAATACCGGAAGGAACC
CGCGCTATGACGGCAATAAAAAGACAGAATAAAACGCACGGTGTTGGGTCGTTTGTTCATAAACGCGGGG
TTCGGTCCCAGGGCTGGCACTCTGTCGATACCCCACCGAGACCCCATTGGGGCCAATACGCCCGCGTTTC
TTCCTTTTCCCCACCCCACCCCCCAAGTTCGGGTGAAGGCCCAGGGCTCGCAGCCAACGTCGGGGCGGCA
GGCCCTGCCATAGCCTCAGGTTACTCATATATACTTTAGATTGATTTAAAACTTCATTTTTAATTTAAAA
GGATCTAGGTGAAGATCCTTTTTGATAATCTCATGACCAAAATCCCTTAACGTGAGTTTTCGTTCCACTG
AGCGTCAGACCCCGTAGAAAAGATCAAAGGATCTTCTTGAGATCCTTTTTTTCTGCGCGTAATCTGCTGC
TTGCAAACAAAAAAACCACCGCTACCAGCGGTGGTTTGTTTGCCGGATCAAGAGCTACCAACTCTTTTTC
CGAAGGTAACTGGCTTCAGCAGAGCGCAGATACCAAATACTGTCCTTCTAGTGTAGCCGTAGTTAGGCCA
CCACTTCAAGAACTCTGTAGCACCGCCTACATACCTCGCTCTGCTAATCCTGTTACCAGTGGCTGCTGCC
AGTGGCGATAAGTCGTGTCTTACCGGGTTGGACTCAAGACGATAGTTACCGGATAAGGCGCAGCGGTCGG
GCTGAACGGGGGGTTCGTGCACACAGCCCAGCTTGGAGCGAACGACCTACACCGAACTGAGATACCTACA
GCGTGAGCTATGAGAAAGCGCCACGCTTCCCGAAGGGAGAAAGGCGGACAGGTATCCGGTAAGCGGCAGG
GTCGGAACAGGAGAGCGCACGAGGGAGCTTCCAGGGGGAAACGCCTGGTATCTTTATAGTCCTGTCGGGT
TTCGCCACCTCTGACTTGAGCGTCGATTTTTGTGATGCTCGTCAGGGGGGCGGAGCCTATGGAAAAACGC
CAGCAACGCGGCCTTTTTACGGTTCCTGGCCTTTTGCTGGCCTTTTGCTCACATGTTCTTTCCTGCGTTA
TCCCCTGATTCTGTGGATAACCGTATTACCGCCATGCAT
