>Addgene plasmid #11934 | GFP-Ub KO | addgene partial sequence | sequence record 47658 | EGFP-C 5'-CATGGTCCTGCTGGAGTTCGTG-3'
GGACGAGCTGTACAAGTCCGGACTCAGATCTCGAGCTCAAGCTTATATACATATGCAGATCTTCGTCAGA
ACGTTAACCGGTAGAACCATAACTCTAGAAGTTGAACCATCCGATACCATCGAAAACGTTAGAGCTAGAA
TTCAAGACAGAGAAGGCATTCCACCTGATCAACAAAGATTGATCTTTGCCGGTAGACAGCTCGAGGACGG
TAGAACGCTGTCTGATTACAACATTCAGAGAGAGTCGACCTTACATCTTGTCTTAAGACTAAGAGGTGGT
TGAGGTACCGCGGGCCCGGGATCCACCGGATCTAGATAACTGATCATAATCAGCCATACCACATTTGTAG
AGGTTTTACTTGCTTTAAAAAACCTCCCACACCTCCCCCTGAACCTGAAACATAAAATGAATGCAATTGT
TGTTGTTAACTTGTTTATTGCAGCTTATAATGGTTACAAATAAAGCAATAGCATCACAAATTTCACAAAT
AAAGCATTTTTTTCACTGCATTCTAGTTGTGGTTTGTCCAAACTCATCAATGTATCTTAACGCGTAAATT
GTAAGCGTTAATATTTTGTTAAAATTCGCGTTAAATTTTTGTTAAATCAGCTCATTTTTTAACCAATAGG
CCGAAATCGGCAAAATCCCTTATAAATCAAAAGAATAGACCGAGATAGGGT
[37 nt withheld, positions 682-718]
AAAGAACGTGGACTCCAACGTCAAAGG
[49 nt withheld, positions 746-794]
T
[91 nt withheld, positions 796-886]
GAACGTG
